>Addgene plasmid #210707 | MCP-3x9aaTAD | addgene full sequence | sequence record 416252 | Addgene NGS Result
GTCGACGGATCGGGAGATCTCCCGATCCCCTATGGTGCACTCTCAGTACAATCTGCTCTGATGCCGCATA
GTTAAGCCAGTATCTGCTCCCTGCTTGTGTGTTGGAGGTCGCTGAGTAGTGCGCGAGCAAAATTTAAGCT
ACAACAAGGCAAGGCTTGACCGACAATTGCATGAAGAATCTGCTTAGGGTTAGGCGTTTTGCGCTGCTTC
GCGATGTACGGGCCAGATATACGCGTTGACATTGATTATTGACTAGTTATTAATAGTAATCAATTACGGG
GTCATTAGTTCATAGCCCATATATGGAGTTCCGCGTTACATAACTTACGGTAAATGGCCCGCCTGGCTGA
CCGCCCAACGACCCCCGCCCATTGACGTCAATAATGACGTATGTTCCCATAGTAACGCCAATAGGGACTT
TCCATTGACGTCAATGGGTGGAGTATTTACGGTAAACTGCCCACTTGGCAGTACATCAAGTGTATCATAT
GCCAAGTACGCCCCCTATTGACGTCAATGACGGTAAATGGCCCGCCTGGCATTATGCCCAGTACATGACC
TTATGGGACTTTCCTACTTGGCAGTACATCTACGTATTAGTCATCGCTATTACCATGGTGATGCGGTTTT
GGCAGTACATCAATGGGCGTGGATAGCGGTTTGACTCACGGGGATTTCCAAGTCTCCACCCCATTGACGT
CAATGGGAGTTTGTTTTGGCACCAAAATCAACGGGACTTTCCAAAATGTCGTAACAACTCCGCCCCATTG
ACGCAAATGGGCGGTAGGCGTGTACGGTGGGAGGTCTATATAAGCAGCGCGTTTTGCCTGTACTGGGTCT
CTCTGGTTAGACCAGATCTGAGCCTGGGAGCTCTCTGGCTAACTAGGGAACCCACTGCTTAAGCCTCAAT
AAAGCTTGCCTTGAGTGCTTCAAGTAGTGTGTGCCCGTCTGTTGTGTGACTCTGGTAACTAGAGATCCCT
CAGACCCTTTTAGTCAGTGTGGAAAATCTCTAGCAGTGGCGCCCGAACAGGGACTTGAAAGCGAAAGGGA
AACCAGAGGAGCTCTCTCGACGCAGGACTCGGCTTGCTGAAGCGCGCACGGCAAGAGGCGAGGGGCGGCG
ACTGGTGAGTACGCCAAAAATTTTGACTAGCGGAGGCTAGAAGGAGAGAGATGGGTGCGAGAGCGTCAGT
ATTAAGCGGGGGAGAATTAGATCGCGATGGGAAAAAATTCGGTTAAGGCCAGGGGGAAAGAAAAAATATA
AATTAAAACATATAGTATGGGCAAGCAGGGAGCTAGAACGATTCGCAGTTAATCCTGGCCTGTTAGAAAC
ATCAGAAGGCTGTAGACAAATACTGGGACAGCTACAACCATCCCTTCAGACAGGATCAGAAGAACTTAGA
TCATTATATAATACAGTAGCAACCCTCTATTGTGTGCATCAAAGGATAGAGATAAAAGACACCAAGGAAG
CTTTAGACAAGATAGAGGAAGAGCAAAACAAAAGTAAGACCACCGCACAGCAAGCGGCCGCTGATCTTCA
GACCTGGAGGAGGAGATATGAGGGACAATTGGAGAAGTGAATTATATAAATATAAAGTAGTAAAAATTGA
ACCATTAGGAGTAGCACCCACCAAGGCAAAGAGAAGAGTGGTGCAGAGAGAAAAAAGAGCAGTGGGAATA
GGAGCTTTGTTCCTTGGGTTCTTGGGAGCAGCAGGAAGCACTATGGGCGCAGCGTCAATGACGCTGACGG
TACAGGCCAGACAATTATTGTCTGGTATAGTGCAGCAGCAGAACAATTTGCTGAGGGCTATTGAGGCGCA
ACAGCATCTGTTGCAACTCACAGTCTGGGGCATCAAGCAGCTCCAGGCAAGAATCCTGGCTGTGGAAAGA
TACCTAAAGGATCAACAGCTCCTGGGGATTTGGGGTTGCTCTGGAAAACTCATTTGCACCACTGCTGTGC
CTTGGAATGCTAGTTGGAGTAATAAATCTCTGGAACAGATTTGGAATCACACGACCTGGATGGAGTGGGA
CAGAGAAATTAACAATTACACAAGCTTAATACACTCCTTAATTGAAGAATCGCAAAACCAGCAAGAAAAG
AATGAACAAGAATTATTGGAATTAGATAAATGGGCAAGTTTGTGGAATTGGTTTAACATAACAAATTGGC
TGTGGTATATAAAATTATTCATAATGATAGTAGGAGGCTTGGTAGGTTTAAGAATAGTTTTTGCTGTACT
TTCTATAGTGAATAGAGTTAGGCAGGGATATTCACCATTATCGTTTCAGACCCACCTCCCAACCCCGAGG
GGACCCGACAGGCCCGAAGGAATAGAAGAAGAAGGTGGAGAGAGAGACAGAGACAGATCCATTCGATTAG
TGAACGGATCGGCACTGCGTGCGCCAATTCTGCAGACAAATGGCAGTATTCATCCACAATTTTAAAAGAA
AAGGGGGGATTGGGGGGTACAGTGCAGGGGAAAGAATAGTAGACATAATAGCAACAGACATACAAACTAA
AGAATTACAAAAACAAATTACAAAAATTCAAAATTTTCGGGTTTATTACAGGGACAGCAGAGATCCAGTT
TGGTTAATTAATGCAAAGATGGATAAAGTTTTAAACAGAGAGGAATCTTTGCAGCTAATGGACCTTCTAG
GTCTTGAAAGGAGTGGGAATTGGCTCCGGTGCCCGTCAGTGGGCAGAGCGCACATCGCCCACAGTCCCCG
AGAAGTTGGGGGGAGGGGTCGGCAATTGAACCGGTGCCTAGAGAAGGTGGCGCGGGGTAAACTGGGAAAG
TGATGTCGTGTACTGGCTCCGCCTTTTTCCCGAGGGTGGGGGAGAACCGTATATAAGTGCAGTAGTCGCC
GTGAACGTTCTTTTTCGCAACGGGTTTGCCGCCAGAACACAGGTAAGTGCCGTGTGTGGTTCCCGCGGGC
CTGGCCTCTTTACGGGTTATGGCCCTTGCGTGCCTTGAATTACTTCCACCTGGCTGCAGTACGTGATTCT
TGATCCCGAGCTTCGGGTTGGAAGTGGGTGGGAGAGTTCGAGGCCTTGCGCTTAAGGAGCCCCTTCGCCT
CGTGCTTGAGTTGAGGCCTGGCCTGGGCGCTGGGGCCGCCGCGTGCGAATCTGGTGGCACCTTCGCGCCT
GTCTCGCTGCTTTCGATAAGTCTCTAGCCATTTAAAATTTTTGATGACCTGCTGCGACGCTTTTTTTCTG
GCAAGATAGTCTTGTAAATGCGGGCCAAGATCTGCACACTGGTATTTCGGTTTTTGGGGCCGCGGGCGGC
GACGGGGCCCGTGCGTCCCAGCGCACATGTTCGGCGAGGCGGGGCCTGCGAGCGCGGCCACCGAGAATCG
GACGGGGGTAGTCTCAAGCTGGCCGGCCTGCTCTGGTGCCTGGCCTCGCGCCGCCGTGTATCGCCCCGCC
CTGGGCGGCAAGGCTGGCCCGGTCGGCACCAGTTGCGTGAGCGGAAAGATGGCCGCTTCCCGGCCCTGCT
GCAGGGAGCTCAAAATGAAGGACGCGGCGCTCGGGAGAGCGGGCGGGTGAGTCACCCACACAAAGGAAAA
GGGCCTTTCCGTCCTCAGCCGTCGCTTCATGTGACTCCACGGAGTACCGGGCGCCGTCCAGGCACCTCGA
TTAGTTCTCGAGCTTTTGGAGTACGTCGTCTTTAGGTTGGGGGGAGGGGTTTTATGCGATGGAGTTTCCC
CACACTGAGTGGGTGGAGACTGAAGTTAGGCCAGCTTGGCACTTGATGTAATTCTCCTTGGAATTTGCCC
TTTTTGAGTTTGGATCTTGGTTCATTCTCAAGCCTCAGACAGTGGTTCAAAGTTTTTTTCTTCCATTTCA
GGTGTCGTGACGTACGGCCACCATGGCTTCAAACTTTACTCAGTTCGTGCTCGTGGACAATGGTGGGACA
GGGGATGTGACAGTGGCTCCTTCTAATTTCGCTAATGGGGTGGCAGAGTGGATCAGCTCCAACTCACGGA
GCCAGGCCTACAAGGTGACATGCAGCGTCAGGCAGTCTAGTGCCCAGAAGAGAAAGTATACCATCAAGGT
GGAGGTCCCCAAAGTGGCTACCCAGACAGTGGGCGGAGTCGAACTGCCTGTCGCCGCTTGGAGGTCCTAC
CTGAACATGGAGCTCACTATCCCAATTTTCGCTACCAATTCTGACTGTGAACTCATCGTGAAGGCAATGC
AGGGGCTCCTCAAAGACGGTAATCCTATCCCTTCCGCCATCGCCGCTAACTCAGGTATCTACAGCGCTGG
AGGAGGTGGAAGCGGAGGAGGAGGAAGCGGAGGAGGAGGTAGCGGACCTAAGAAAAAGAGGAAGGTGGCG
GCCGCTGGATCCAGCATGTTCTCTGCTGACTTTCTAGACTCGGGAGATGAACTCCTGGACGTGCTTATTG
AATCGGGAAGCATCTTCAACATCGATTTCCTGGATGCTAGCGGCAGTGGAGAGGGCAGAGGAAGTCTGCT
AACATGCGGTGACGTCGAGGAGAATCCTGGCCCAGTGAGCAAGGGCGAGGAGCTGTTCACCGGGGTGGTG
CCCATCCTGGTCGAGCTGGACGGCGACGTAAACGGCCACAAGTTCAGCGTGTCCGGCGAGGGCGAGGGCG
ATGCCACCTACGGCAAGCTGACCCTGAAGTTCATCTGCACCACCGGCAAGCTGCCCGTGCCCTGGCCCAC
CCTCGTGACCACCCTGACCTACGGCGTGCAGTGCTTCAGCCGCTACCCCGACCACATGAAGCAGCACGAC
TTCTTCAAGTCCGCCATGCCCGAAGGCTACGTCCAGGAGCGCACCATCTTCTTCAAGGACGACGGCAACT
ACAAGACCCGCGCCGAGGTGAAGTTCGAGGGCGACACCCTGGTGAACCGCATCGAGCTGAAGGGCATCGA
CTTCAAGGAGGACGGCAACATCCTGGGGCACAAGCTGGAGTACAACTACAACAGCCACAACGTCTATATC
ATGGCCGACAAGCAGAAGAACGGCATCAAGGTGAACTTCAAGATCCGCCACAACATCGAGGACGGCAGCG
TGCAGCTCGCCGACCACTACCAGCAGAACACCCCCATCGGCGACGGCCCCGTGCTGCTGCCCGACAACCA
CTACCTGAGCACCCAGTCCGCCCTGAGCAAAGACCCCAACGAGAAGCGCGATCACATGGTCCTGCTGGAG
TTCGTGACCGCCGCCGGGATCACTCTCGGCATGGACGAGCTGTACAAGTAAGAATTCGATATCAAGCTTA
TCGATAATCAACCTCTGGATTACAAAATTTGTGAAAGATTGACTGGTATTCTTAACTATGTTGCTCCTTT
TACGCTATGTGGATACGCTGCTTTAATGCCTTTGTATCATGCTATTGCTTCCCGTATGGCTTTCATTTTC
TCCTCCTTGTATAAATCCTGGTTGCTGTCTCTTTATGAGGAGTTGTGGCCCGTTGTCAGGCAACGTGGCG
TGGTGTGCACTGTGTTTGCTGACGCAACCCCCACTGGTTGGGGCATTGCCACCACCTGTCAGCTCCTTTC
CGGGACTTTCGCTTTCCCCCTCCCTATTGCCACGGCGGAACTCATCGCCGCCTGCCTTGCCCGCTGCTGG
ACAGGGGCTCGGCTGTTGGGCACTGACAATTCCGTGGTGTTGTCGGGGAAATCATCGTCCTTTCCTTGGC
TGCTCGCCTGTGTTGCCACCTGGATTCTGCGCGGGACGTCCTTCTGCTACGTCCCTTCGGCCCTCAATCC
AGCGGACCTTCCTTCCCGCGGCCTGCTGCCGGCTCTGCGGCCTCTTCCGCGTCTTCGCCTTCGCCCTCAG
ACGAGTCGGATCTCCCTTTGGGCCGCCTCCCCGCATCGATACCGTCGACCTCGAGACCTAGAAAAACATG
GAGCAATCACAAGTAGCAATACAGCAGCTACCAATGCTGATTGTGCCTGGCTAGAAGCACAAGAGGAGGA
GGAGGTGGGTTTTCCAGTCACACCTCAGGTACCTTTAAGACCAATGACTTACAAGGCAGCTGTAGATCTT
AGCCACTTTTTAAAAGAAAAGGGGGGACTGGAAGGGCTAATTCACTCCCAACGAAGACAAGATATCCTTG
ATCTGTGGATCTACCACACACAAGGCTACTTCCCTGATTGGCAGAACTACACACCAGGGCCAGGGATCAG
ATATCCACTGACCTTTGGATGGTGCTACAAGCTAGTACCAGTTGAGCAAGAGAAGGTAGAAGAAGCCAAT
GAAGGAGAGAACACCCGCTTGTTACACCCTGTGAGCCTGCATGGGATGGATGACCCGGAGAGAGAAGTAT
TAGAGTGGAGGTTTGACAGCCGCCTAGCATTTCATCACATGGCCCGAGAGCTGCATCCGGACTGTACTGG
GTCTCTCTGGTTAGACCAGATCTGAGCCTGGGAGCTCTCTGGCTAACTAGGGAACCCACTGCTTAAGCCT
CAATAAAGCTTGCCTTGAGTGCTTCAAGTAGTGTGTGCCCGTCTGTTGTGTGACTCTGGTAACTAGAGAT
CCCTCAGACCCTTTTAGTCAGTGTGGAAAATCTCTAGCAGGGCCCGTTTAAACCCGCTGATCAGCCTCGA
CTGTGCCTTCTAGTTGCCAGCCATCTGTTGTTTGCCCCTCCCCCGTGCCTTCCTTGACCCTGGAAGGTGC
CACTCCCACTGTCCTTTCCTAATAAAATGAGGAAATTGCATCGCATTGTCTGAGTAGGTGTCATTCTATT
CTGGGGGGTGGGGTGGGGCAGGACAGCAAGGGGGAGGATTGGGAAGACAATAGCAGGCATGCTGGGGATG
CGGTGGGCTCTATGGCTTCTGAGGCGGAAAGAACCAGCTGGGGCTCTAGGGGGTATCCCC
[124 nt withheld, positions 6851-6974]
C
[91 nt withheld, positions 6976-7066]
A
[49 nt withheld, positions 7068-7116]
CCTTTGACGTTGGAGTCCACGTTCTTT
[37 nt withheld, positions 7144-7180]
ACCCTATCTCGGTCTATTCTTTTGATTTATAAGGGATTTTGCCGATTTCGGCCTATTGGTTAAAAAATGA
GCTGATTTAACAAAAATTTAACGCGAATTAATTCTGTGGAATGTGTGTCAGTTAGGGTGTGGAAAGTCCC
CAGGCTCCCCAGCAGGCAGAAGTATGCAAAGCATGCATCTCAATTAGTCAGCAACCAGGTGTGGAAAGTC
CCCAGGCTCCCCAGCAGGCAGAAGTATGCAAAGCATGCATCTCAATTAGTCAGCAACCATAGTCCCGCCC
CTAACTCCGCCCATCCCGCCCCTAACTCCGCCCAGTTCCGCCCATTCTCCGCCCCATGGCTGACTAATTT
TTTTTATTTATGCAGAGGCCGAGGCCGCCTCTGCCTCTGAGCTATTCCAGAAGTAGTGAGGAGGCTTTTT
TGGAGGCCTAGGCTTTTGCAAAAAGCTCCCGGGAGCTTGTATATCCATTTTCGGATCTGATCAGCACGTG
TTGACAATTAATCATCGGCATAGTATATCGGCATAGTATAATACGACAAGGTGAGGAACTAAACCATGGC
CAAGTTGACCAGTGCCGTTCCGGTGCTCACCGCGCGCGACGTCGCCGGAGCGGTCGAGTTCTGGACCGAC
CGGCTCGGGTTCTCCCGGGACTTCGTGGAGGACGACTTCGCCGGTGTGGTCCGGGACGACGTGACCCTGT
TCATCAGCGCGGTCCAGGACCAGGTGGTGCCGGACAACACCCTGGCCTGGGTGTGGGTGCGCGGCCTGGA
CGAGCTGTACGCCGAGTGGTCGGAGGTCGTGTCCACGAACTTCCGGGACGCCTCCGGGCCGGCCATGACC
GAGATCGGCGAGCAGCCGTGGGGGCGGGAGTTCGCCCTGCGCGACCCGGCCGGCAACTGCGTGCACTTCG
TGGCCGAGGAGCAGGACTGACACGTGCTACGAGATTTCGATTCCACCGCCGCCTTCTATGAAAGGTTGGG
CTTCGGAATCGTTTTCCGGGACGCCGGCTGGATGATCCTCCAGCGCGGGGATCTCATGCTGGAGTTCTTC
GCCCACCCCAACTTGTTTATTGCAGCTTATAATGGTTACAAATAAAGCAATAGCATCACAAATTTCACAA
ATAAAGCATTTTTTTCACTGCATTCTAGTTGTGGTTTGTCCAAACTCATCAATGTATCTTATCATGTCTG
TATACCGTCGACCTCTAGCTAGAGCTTGGCGTAATCATGGTCATAGCTGTTTCCTGTGTGAAATTGTTAT
CCGCTCACAATTCCACACAACATACGAGCCGGAAGCATAAAGTGTAAAGCCTGGGGTGCCTAATGAGTGA
GCTAACTCACATTAATTGCGTTGCGCTCACTGCCCGCTTTCCAGTCGGGAAACCTGTCGTGCCAGCTGCA
TTAATGAATCGGCCAACGCGCGGGGAGAGGCGGTTTGCGTATTGGGCGCTCTTCCGCTTCCTCGCTCACT
GACTCGCTGCGCTCGGTCGTTCGGCTGCGGCGAGCGGTATCAGCTCACTCAAAGGCGGTAATACGGTTAT
CCACAGAATCAGGGGATAACGCAGGAAAGAACATGTGAGCAAAAGGCCAGCAAAAGGCCAGGAACCGTAA
AAAGGCCGCGTTGCTGGCGTTTTTCCATAGGCTCCGCCCCCCTGACGAGCATCACAAAAATCGACGCTCA
AGTCAGAGGTGGCGAAACCCGACAGGACTATAAAGATACCAGGCGTTTCCCCCTGGAAGCTCCCTCGTGC
GCTCTCCTGTTCCGACCCTGCCGCTTACCGGATACCTGTCCGCCTTTCTCCCTTCGGGAAGCGTGGCGCT
TTCTCATAGCTCACGCTGTAGGTATCTCAGTTCGGTGTAGGTCGTTCGCTCCAAGCTGGGCTGTGTGCAC
GAACCCCCCGTTCAGCCCGACCGCTGCGCCTTATCCGGTAACTATCGTCTTGAGTCCAACCCGGTAAGAC
ACGACTTATCGCCACTGGCAGCAGCCACTGGTAACAGGATTAGCAGAGCGAGGTATGTAGGCGGTGCTAC
AGAGTTCTTGAAGTGGTGGCCTAACTACGGCTACACTAGAAGAACAGTATTTGGTATCTGCGCTCTGCTG
AAGCCAGTTACCTTCGGAAAAAGAGTTGGTAGCTCTTGATCCGGCAAACAAACCACCGCTGGTAGCGGTG
GTTTTTTTGTTTGCAAGCAGCAGATTACGCGCAGAAAAAAAGGATCTCAAGAAGATCCTTTGATCTTTTC
TACGGGGTCTGACGCTCAGTGGAACGAAAACTCACGTTAAGGGATTTTGGTCATGAGATTATCAAAAAGG
ATCTTCACCTAGATCCTTTTAAATTAAAAATGAAGTTTTAAATCAATCTAAAGTATATATGAGTAAACTT
GGTCTGACAGTTACCAATGCTTAATCAGTGAGGCACCTATCTCAGCGATCTGTCTATTTCGTTCATCCAT
AGTTGCCTGACTCCCCGTCGTGTAGATAACTACGATACGGGAGGGCTTACCATCTGGCCCCAGTGCTGCA
ATGATACCGCGAGACCCACGCTCACCGGCTCCAGATTTATCAGCAATAAACCAGCCAGCCGGAAGGGCCG
AGCGCAGAAGTGGTCCTGCAACTTTATCCGCCTCCATCCAGTCTATTAATTGTTGCCGGGAAGCTAGAGT
AAGTAGTTCGCCAGTTAATAGTTTGCGCAACGTTGTTGCCATTGCTACAGGCATCGTGGTGTCACGCTCG
TCGTTTGGTATGGCTTCATTCAGCTCCGGTTCCCAACGATCAAGGCGAGTTACATGATCCCCCATGTTGT
GCAAAAAAGCGGTTAGCTCCTTCGGTCCTCCGATCGTTGTCAGAAGTAAGTTGGCCGCAGTGTTATCACT
CATGGTTATGGCAGCACTGCATAATTCTCTTACTGTCATGCCATCCGTAAGATGCTTTTCTGTGACTGGT
GAGTACTCAACCAAGTCATTCTGAGAATAGTGTATGCGGCGACCGAGTTGCTCTTGCCCGGCGTCAATAC
GGGATAATACCGCGCCACATAGCAGAACTTTAAAAGTGCTCATCATTGGAAAACGTTCTTCGGGGCGAAA
ACTCTCAAGGATCTTACCGCTGTTGAGATCCAGTTCGATGTAACCCACTCGTGCACCCAACTGATCTTCA
GCATCTTTTACTTTCACCAGCGTTTCTGGGTGAGCAAAAACAGGAAGGCAAAATGCCGCAAAAAAGGGAA
TAAGGGCGACACGGAAATGTTGAATACTCATACTCTTCCTTTTTCAATATTATTGAAGCATTTATCAGGG
TTATTGTCTCATGAGCGGATACATATTTGAATGTATTTAGAAAAATAAACAAATAGGGGTTCCGCGCACA
TTTCCCCGAAAAGTGCCACCTGAC
Features (pLannotate 1.2.2; 34 found; start..end, strand, type, name):
     31..83      -  misc_feature   bom (fragment): basis of mobility region from pBR322
    238..617     +  enhancer       CMV enhancer: human cytomegalovirus immediate early enhancer
    618..817     +  promoter       CMV promoter: human cytomegalovirus (CMV) immediate early promoter
    835..1015    +  LTR            5' LTR (truncated): truncated 5' long terminal repeat (LTR) from HIV-1
   1062..1187    +  misc_feature   HIV-1 Ψ: packaging signal of human immunodeficiency virus type 1
   1171..1534    +  CDS            HIV-1 gag (fragment): gag protein from human immunodeficiency virus 1; gag
   1680..1913    +  misc_feature   RRE: The Rev response element (RRE) of HIV-1 allows for Rev-dependent mRNA export from the nucleus to the cytoplasm.
   2290..2390    +  CDS            Rev (fragment): human immunodeficiency virus 1 (HIV-1) Rev protein; rev; enhances nuclear export of unspliced and incompletely spliced viral mRNAs
   2440..2557    +  misc_feature   cPPT/CTS: central polypurine tract and central termination sequence of HIV-1
   2609..2675    +  CDS            small t antigen (fragment): SV40 (simian virus 40) small t antigen
   2701..2912    +  promoter       EF-1α core promoter: core promoter for human elongation factor EF-1α
   2913..3022    +  intron         EF-1α intron A (fragment): intron upstream of the start codon of human EF-1α
   3648..3851    +  intron         EF-1α intron A: truncated intron upstream of the start codon of human EF-1α
   3873..4262    +  CDS            CAPSD_BPMS2: Experimental evidence at protein level: Swiss-Prot protein existence level 1. Acts as a translational repressor of viral replicase synthesis late in infection. This latter function is the result of capsid protein interaction with an RNA hairpin which contains the replicase ribosome-binding site. From Escherichia phage MS2 (Bacteriophage MS2).
   4515..5231    +  CDS            EGFP: the original enhanced GFP (Yang et al., 1996) mammalian codon-optimized
   5232..5256    +  misc_feature   MCS (fragment): pBluescript multiple cloning site
   5256..5844    +  misc_feature   WPRE: woodchuck hepatitis virus posttranscriptional regulatory element
   5781..6362    +  CDS            nef (fragment): NEF_HV1H2 - Experimental evidence at protein level: Swiss-Prot protein existence level 1. Extracellular Nef protein targets CD4(+) T-lymphocytes for apoptosis by interacting with CXCR4 surface receptors. From Human immunodeficiency virus type 1 group M subtype B (isolate HXB2) (HIV-1).
   6369..6549    +  LTR            5' LTR (truncated): truncated 5' long terminal repeat (LTR) from HIV-1
   6581..6805    +  polyA_signal   bGH poly(A) signal: bovine growth hormone polyadenylation signal
   6809..6830    +  promoter       SV40 promoter (fragment): SV40 enhancer and early promoter
   6851..7279    +  rep_origin     f1 ori (sequence partly withheld): f1 bacteriophage origin of replication; arrow indicates direction of (+) strand synthesis
   7293..7622    +  promoter       SV40 promoter: SV40 enhancer and early promoter
   7670..7717    +  promoter       EM7 promoter: synthetic bacterial promoter&nbsp
   7736..8110    +  CDS            BleoR: antibiotic-binding protein; Sh ble from Streptoalloteichus hindustanus; confers resistance to bleomycin, phleomycin, and Zeocin™
   8120..8245    +  CDS            ble (fragment): BLE_KLEPN - Experimental evidence at protein level: Swiss-Prot protein existence level 1. Binding protein with a strong affinity to the bleomycin family of antibiotics. Binds to CL990; an antimitotic-antibiotic compound. From Klebsiella pneumoniae.
   8240..8361    +  polyA_signal   SV40 poly(A) signal: SV40 polyadenylation signal
   8434..8450    -  protein_bind   lac operator: The lac repressor binds to the lac operator to inhibit transcription in E. coli. This inhibition can be relieved by adding lactose or isopropyl-β-D-thiogalactopyranoside (IPTG). lac repressor encoded by lacI
   8458..8488    -  promoter       lac promoter: promoter for the E. coli lac operon
   8503..8524    -  protein_bind   CAP binding site: CAP binding activates transcription in the presence of cAMP. E. coli catabolite activator protein
   8537..8629    -  CDS            lacI (fragment): lac repressor; lacI; The lac repressor binds to the lac operator to inhibit transcription in E. coli. This inhibition can be relieved by adding lactose or isopropyl-β-D-thiogalactopyranoside (IPTG).
   8812..9400    -  rep_origin     ori: high-copy-number ColE1/pMB1/pBR322/pUC origin of replication
   9571..10431   -  CDS            AmpR: β-lactamase; bla; confers resistance to ampicillin, carbenicillin, and related antibiotics
  10432..10536   -  promoter       AmpR promoter: bla
