[The description below was written by a language model from this plasmid's Addgene catalogue record and pLannotate feature annotations shown in this document.]
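Description:
MCP-3x9aaTAD is a lentiviral transfer plasmid for mammalian expression, built on an ampicillin-resistant lentiviral backbone. In bacteria it replicates from a high-copy ColE1/pUC-type origin and is selected through the β-lactamase (AmpR) gene; an f1 origin is also present. The viral portion has the layout of a third-generation vector. A CMV enhancer/promoter drives a truncated HIV-1 5' LTR, followed by the Ψ packaging signal with a gag fragment, the Rev response element and the cPPT/CTS. Downstream lie a WPRE, a second truncated LTR and a bGH polyadenylation signal. Outside the LTRs, an SV40 promoter/EM7 promoter–BleoR cassette with an SV40 poly(A) signal could confer Zeocin-type resistance, but it would not be carried into the packaged viral genome.

The payload is driven by the EF-1α promoter, annotated here as the core promoter plus intron A segments. It encodes the bacteriophage MS2 coat protein (MCP, carrying the N55K mutation) fused to three copies of nine-amino-acid transactivation domains derived from human MRTF-B and MYOCD. The 93 bp listed as the insert size appears to refer to this compact activator module alone. That module is not separately annotated, but it presumably sits in the unannotated interval between the MCP and EGFP coding sequences. EGFP is recorded as a C-terminal tag; the table does not show whether any linker or cleavage element lies in that gap. MCP binds MS2 RNA hairpins, so a fusion of this kind is typically recruited to guide RNAs that carry MS2 aptamers. This brings the activation domains to a dCas9-targeted locus for synthetic transcriptional activation, consistent with the associated work on compact mechanosensitive transactivation modules. EGFP allows expressing cells to be tracked.
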