Addgene plasmid #210707: MCP-3x9aaTAD
Purpose: This Plasmid express EF1a promoter driven MCP-3x 9aa transactivation module
Depositing lab: Isaac Hilton. Depositing organization: Rice University. Publication: Compact engineered human mechanosensitive transactivation modules enable potent and versatile synthetic transcriptional control. Mahata B, Cabrera A, Brenner DA, Guerra-Resendez RS, Li J, Goell J, Wang K, Guo Y, Escobar M, Parthasarathy AK, Szadowski H, Bedford G, Reed DR, Kim S, Hilton IB. Nat Methods. 2023 Oct 9. doi: 10.1038/s41592-023-02036-1. PubMed 37813990.
Backbone
  Vector backbone: lenti(AMP)
  Vector type: Mammalian Expression, Lentiviral
Growth in bacteria
  Bacterial resistance: Ampicillin, 100 μg/mL
  Growth temperature: 37°C
  Growth strain: NEB Stable
  Copy number: High Copy
Gene/Insert
  Gene/Insert name: MCP fused to 3x 9aa transactivation domain derived from MRTF-B and MYOCD1
  Species: H. sapiens (human), Synthetic; bacteriophage MS2
  Insert size (bp): 93
  Mutation: N55K in MCP
  GenBank ID: NM_001308142.2 NM_001146312.3
  Promoter: EF1a
  Tag / fusion protein: EGFP (C terminal on insert)
  Entrez Gene: MRTFB (a.k.a. MKL2, MRTF-B, NPD001); MYOCD (a.k.a. MGBL, MYCD)
  Cloning method: Gibson Cloning
  Sequencing primers: 5′ aggtggaagcggaggaggagga
Terms and licenses: Academic/Nonprofit Terms; Industry Terms: Not Available to Industry
Depositor comments: Stbl3 is also a suitable growth strain.
How to cite: MCP-3x9aaTAD was a gift from Isaac Hilton (Addgene plasmid # 210707 ; http://n2t.net/addgene:210707 ; RRID:Addgene_210707)
